>Addgene plasmid #205305 | pRSET-WHaloCaMP1b-EGFP | addgene full sequence | sequence record 404991 | Addgene NGS Result
GATCTCGATCCCGCGAAATTAATACGACTCACTATAGGGAGACCACAACGGTTTCCCTCTAGAAATAATT
TTGTTTAACTTTAAGAAGGAGATATACATATGCTGCAGAACGAGCTTGCTCTTAAGTTGGCTGGACTTGA
TATTAACAAGACTGGAGGTTCTCATCATCACCACCACCATGGATCCATGGCAGAAATCGGTACTGGCTTT
CCATTCGACCCCCATTATGTGGAAGTCCTGGGCGAGCGCATGCACTACGTCGATGTTGGTCCGCGCGATG
GCACCCCTGTGCTGTTCCTGCACGGTAACCCGACCTCCTCCTACGTGTGGCGCAACATCATCCCGCATGT
TGCACCGACCCATCGCTGCATTGCTCCAGACCTGATCGGTATGGGCAAATCCGACAAACCAGACCTGGGT
TATTTCTTCGACGACCACGTCCGCTTCATGGATGCCTTCATCGAAGCCCTGGGTCTGGAAGAGGTCGTCC
TGGTCATTCACGACTGGGGCTCCGCTCTGGGTTTCCACTGGGCCAAGCGCAATCCAGAGCGCGTCAAAGG
TATTGCATTTATGGAGTTCATCCGCCCTATCCCGACCTGGGACGAATGGCCAGAATTTGCCCGCGAGACC
TTCCAGTGGTTCCGCACCGCCCGTCGTAAATGGCAGAAAACAGGCCATGCGGTTCGTGCTATCGGTCGTT
TGTCGAGCGGAGGCTCTGGCGGTTCCGGCGGTTCAGGTGGATCA
[438 nt withheld, positions 745-1182]
AAGGTCGACCGCAAGCTGATCATCGATCAGAACGTTTTTATCGAGGGTACGCTGCCGATGGGTGTCGTCC
GCCCGCTGACTGAAGTCGAGATGGACCATTACCGCGAGCCGTTCCTGAATCCTGTTGACCGCGAGCCACT
GTGGCGCTTCCCAAACGAGCTGCCAATCGCCGGTGAGCCAGCGAACATCGTCGCGCTGGTCGAAGAATAC
ATGGACTGGCTGCACCAGTCCCCTGTCCCGAAGCTGCTGTTCTGGGGCACCCCAGGCGTTCTGATCCCAC
CGGCCGAAGCCGCTCGCCTGGCCAAAAGCCTGCCTAACTGCAAGGCTGTGGACATCGGCCCGGGTCTGAA
TCTGCTGCAAGAAGACAACCCGGACCTGATCGGCAGCGAGATCGCGCGCTGGCTGTCGACGCTCGAGATT
TCCGGCGGCGGAAGCGGCATGGTCTCTAAGGGGGAGGAACTCTTTACTGGTGTGGTGCCAATACTTGTAG
AGCTCGATGGGGACGTTAATGGACACAAATTTTCTGTCTCAGGTGAGGGTGAGGGAGATGCAACTTATGG
AAAACTGACATTGAAATTCATCTGCACAACAGGCAAATTGCCTGTCCCCTGGCCTACCCTGGTAACCACC
CTCACTTATGGCGTTCAGTGCTTCTCCCGGTATCCTGATCACATGAAACAGCATGATTTCTTCAAATCAG
CAATGCCCGAAGGTTATGTTCAAGAGCGGACCATCTTTTTCAAGGACGATGGAAACTATAAAACCAGAGC
TGAGGTTAAGTTCGAGGGAGATACTTTGGTGAATCGGATCGAACTGAAGGGGATAGACTTCAAAGAGGAT
GGGAACATTTTGGGGCATAAACTCGAATATAACTACAACTCCCACAACGTGTATATCATGGCTGACAAAC
AGAAGAACGGGATCAAAGTAAATTTTAAGATACGACACAATATAGAGGACGGTAGTGTCCAACTTGCTGA
TCACTACCAGCAGAATACACCCATCGGAGACGGACCCGTTCTCTTGCCCGATAATCACTATCTCTCTACA
CAATCCGCTCTGTCTAAAGATCCAAACGAAAAGCGGGACCACATGGTACTGCTTGAGTTCGTTACAGCCG
CTGGTATCACCTTGGGCATGGATGAGTTGTATAAATAAGAATTCGAAGCTTGATCCGGCTGCTAACGGTC
TCGACTATACGCCCGAAAGGAAGCTGAGTTGGCTGCTGCCACCGCTGAGCAATAACTAGCATAACCCCTT
GGGGCCTCTAAACGGGTCTTGAGGGGTTTTTTGCTGAAAGGAGGAACTATATCCGGATCTGGCGTAATAG
CGAAGAGGCCCGCACCGATCGCCCTTCCCAACAGTTGCGCAGCCTGAATGGCGAATGGG
[124 nt withheld, positions 2572-2695]
C
[91 nt withheld, positions 2697-2787]
A
[49 nt withheld, positions 2789-2837]
CCTTTGACGTTGGAGTCCACGTTCTTT
[37 nt withheld, positions 2865-2901]
ACCCTATCTCGGTCTATTCTTTTGATTTATAAGGGATTTTGCCGATTTCGGCCTATTGGTTAAAAAATGA
GCTGATTTAACAAAAATTTAACGCGAATTTTAACAAAATATTAACGCTTACAATTTAGGTGGCACTTTTC
GGGGAAATGTGCGCGGAACCCCTATTTGTTTATTTTTCTAAATACATTCAAATATGTATCCGCTCATGAG
ACAACAACCCTGATAAATGCTTCAATAATATTGAAAAAGGAAGAGTATGAGTATTCAACATTTCCGTGTC
GCCCTTATTCCCTTTTTTGCGGCATTTTGCCTTCCTGTTTTTGCTCACCCAGAAACGCTGGTGAAAGTAA
AAGATGCTGAAGATCAGTTGGGTGCACGAGTGGGTTACATCGAACTGGATCTCAACAGCGGTAAGATCCT
TGAGAGTTTTCGCCCCGAAGAACGTTTTCCAATGATGAGCACTTTTAAAGTTCTGCTATGTGGCGCGGTA
TTATCCCGTATTGACGCCGGGCAAGAGCAACTCGGTCGCCGCATACACTATTCTCAGAATGACTTGGTTG
AGTACTCACCAGTCACAGAAAAGCATCTTACGGATGGCATGACAGTAAGAGAATTATGCAGTGCTGCCAT
AACCATGAGTGATAACACTGCGGCCAACTTACTTCTGACAACGATCGGAGGACCGAAGGAGCTAACCGCT
TTTTTGCACAACATGGGGGATCATGTAACTCGCCTTGATCGTTGGGAACCGGAGCTGAATGAAGCCATAC
CAAACGACGAGCGTGACACCACGATGCCTGTAGCAATGGCAACAACGTTGCGCAAACTATTAACTGGCGA
ACTACTTACTCTAGCTTCCCGGCAACAATTAATAGACTGGATGGAGGCGGATAAAGTTGCAGGACCACTT
CTGCGCTCGGCCCTTCCGGCTGGCTGGTTTATTGCTGATAAATCTGGAGCCGGTGAGCGTGGGTCTCGCG
GTATCATTGCAGCACTGGGGCCAGATGGTAAGCCCTCCCGTATCGTAGTTATCTACACGACGGGGAGTCA
GGCAACTATGGATGAACGAAATAGACAGATCGCTGAGATAGGTGCCTCACTGATTAAGCATTGGTAACTG
TCAGACCAAGTTTACTCATATATACTTTAGATTGATTTAAAACTTCATTTTTAATTTAAAAGGATCTAGG
TGAAGATCCTTTTTGATAATCTCATGACCAAAATCCCTTAACGTGAGTTTTCGTTCCACTGAGCGTCAGA
CCCCGTAGAAAAGATCAAAGGATCTTCTTGAGATCCTTTTTTTCTGCGCGTAATCTGCTGCTTGCAAACA
AAAAAACCACCGCTACCAGCGGTGGTTTGTTTGCCGGATCAAGAGCTACCAACTCTTTTTCCGAAGGTAA
CTGGCTTCAGCAGAGCGCAGATACCAAATACTGTTCTTCTAGTGTAGCCGTAGTTAGGCCACCACTTCAA
GAACTCTGTAGCACCGCCTACATACCTCGCTCTGCTAATCCTGTTACCAGTGGCTGCTGCCAGTGGCGAT
AAGTCGTGTCTTACCGGGTTGGACTCAAGACGATAGTTACCGGATAAGGCGCAGCGGTCGGGCTGAACGG
GGGGTTCGTGCACACAGCCCAGCTTGGAGCGAACGACCTACACCGAACTGAGATACCTACAGCGTGAGCT
ATGAGAAAGCGCCACGCTTCCCGAAGGGAGAAAGGCGGACAGGTATCCGGTAAGCGGCAGGGTCGGAACA
GGAGAGCGCACGAGGGAGCTTCCAGGGGGAAACGCCTGGTATCTTTATAGTCCTGTCGGGTTTCGCCACC
TCTGACTTGAGCGTCGATTTTTGTGATGCTCGTCAGGGGGGCGGAGCCTATGGAAAAACGCCAGCAACGC
GGCCTTTTTACGGTTCCTGGCCTTTTGCTGGCCTTTTGCTCACATGTTCTTTCCTGCGTTATCCCCTGAT
TCTGTGGATAACCGTATTACCGCCTTTGAGTGAGCTGATACCGCTCGCCGCAGCCGAACGACCGAGCGCA
GCGAGTCAGTGAGCGAGGAAGCGGAAGAGCGCCCAATACGCAAACCGCCTCTCCCCGCGCGTTGGCCGAT
TCATTAATGCAG
Features (pLannotate 1.2.2; 15 found; start..end, strand, type, name):
     20..38      +  promoter       T7 promoter: promoter for bacteriophage T7 RNA polymerase
     70..92      +  RBS            RBS: efficient ribosome binding site from bacteriophage T7 gene 10 (Olins and Rangwala, 1989)
    187..636     +  CDS            HaloTag® (fragment): modified bacterial dehalogenase that forms covalent bonds with chloroalkane derivatives
    646..708     +  CDS            RCaMP (fragment): RCaMP is a basic (constitutively fluorescent) red fluorescent protein published in 2013, derived from Entacmaea quadricolor.
    742..1185    +  CDS            CALM1 (sequence partly withheld): CALM1_HUMAN - Also known as CALM, CAM, CAM1. Experimental evidence at protein level: Swiss-Prot protein existence level 1. (Microbial infection) Required for Legionella pneumophila SidJ glutamylase activity. From Homo sapiens (Human).
   1186..1608    +  CDS            HaloTag® (fragment): modified bacterial dehalogenase that forms covalent bonds with chloroalkane derivatives
   1621..2337    +  CDS            EGFP: EGFP is a basic (constitutively fluorescent) green fluorescent protein published in 1996, derived from Aequorea victoria. It is reported to be a rapidly-maturing weak dimer with moderate acid sensitivity.
   2383..2420    +  CDS            SET1 (fragment): solubility-enhancement tag derived from T7 phage gene 10B
   2428..2475    +  terminator     T7 terminator: transcription terminator for bacteriophage T7 RNA polymerase
   2501..2567    +  CDS            lacZα (fragment): LacZα fragment of β-galactosidase; lacZ fragment
   2572..3000    +  rep_origin     f1 ori (sequence partly withheld): f1 bacteriophage origin of replication; arrow indicates direction of (+) strand synthesis
   3053..3157    +  promoter       AmpR promoter: bla
   3158..4018    +  CDS            AmpR: β-lactamase; bla; confers resistance to ampicillin, carbenicillin, and related antibiotics
   4189..4777    +  rep_origin     ori: high-copy-number ColE1/pMB1/pBR322/pUC origin of replication
   4960..5013    +  CDS            lacI (fragment): lac repressor; lacI; The lac repressor binds to the lac operator to inhibit transcription in E. coli. This inhibition can be relieved by adding lactose or isopropyl-β-D-thiogalactopyranoside (IPTG).
