[The description below was written by a language model from this plasmid's Addgene catalogue record and pLannotate feature annotations shown in this document.]
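Description:
pRSET-WHaloCaMP1b-EGFP is a 5,013-bp bacterial expression plasmid built on the pRSET backbone for producing a WHaloCaMP1b-EGFP fusion protein in E. coli. It replicates from a high-copy ColE1/pUC-type origin and is selected with ampicillin through the β-lactamase (AmpR) gene under its own promoter. An f1 phage origin is also present, which in principle permits single-stranded DNA production. Short annotated lacZα and lacI fragments appear to be backbone remnants rather than functional genes.

The synthetic insert, assembled by Gibson cloning, sits between a T7 promoter with the phage T7 gene 10 ribosome binding site and a T7 terminator, so expression depends on a host that supplies T7 RNA polymerase. The annotation shows the architecture of the sensor: the HaloTag coding sequence is split into two fragments. Between them lie a short segment matching part of RCaMP, most likely the calmodulin-binding peptide shared among sensors of this family although the record does not say so, and a calmodulin domain matching human CALM1. HaloTag is a modified dehalogenase that covalently binds chloroalkane-bearing ligands. Placing calcium-responsive elements inside it yields a chemigenetic calcium indicator, whose signal comes from a bound synthetic dye ligand and whose colour can be chosen through that dye, extending to the near-infrared according to the associated publication. EGFP is fused directly downstream, giving a constitutive green signal that could serve as a reference for expression or protein concentration. About 90 bp of presumably coding sequence upstream of the first HaloTag fragment is not annotated, and the record does not state any purification tag. The plasmid is suited to recombinant production of the sensor protein in bacteria.
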