Addgene plasmid #205305: pRSET-WHaloCaMP1b-EGFP
Purpose: Expression of WHaloCaMP1b-EGFP fusion in E. coli
Depositing lab: Eric Schreiter. Depositing organization: HHMI, Janelia Research Campus. Publication: A modular chemigenetic calcium indicator enables in vivo functional imaging with near-infrared light. Farrants H, Shuai Y, Lemon WC, Hernandez CM, Yang S, Patel R, Qiao G, Frei MS, Grimm JB, Hanson TL, Tomaska F, Turner GC, Stringer C, Keller PJ, Beyene AG, Chen Y, Liang Y, Lavis LD, Schreiter ER. bioRxiv. 2023 Jul 19:2023.07.18.549527. doi: 10.1101/2023.07.18.549527. Preprint. PubMed 37503182.
Backbone
  Vector backbone: pRSET
  Vector type: Bacterial Expression
Growth in bacteria
  Bacterial resistance: Ampicillin, 100 μg/mL
  Growth temperature: 37°C
  Growth strain: DH5alpha
  Copy number: High Copy
Gene/Insert
  Gene/Insert name: WHaloCaMP1b-EGFP
  Species: Synthetic
  Cloning method: Gibson Cloning
Terms and licenses: Academic/Nonprofit Terms; Industry Terms: Not Available to Industry
Depositor comments: Please visit https://doi.org/10.1101/2023.07.18.549527 for bioRxiv preprint.
How to cite: pRSET-WHaloCaMP1b-EGFP was a gift from Eric Schreiter (Addgene plasmid # 205305 ; http://n2t.net/addgene:205305 ; RRID:Addgene_205305)
